Addgene plasmid #107112: pET21d-colEdes4/Imdes4
Purpose: plasmid for expression of computationally designed colicin endonuclease and immunity pair, des4
Depositing lab: Sarel Fleishman. Depositing organization: Weizmann Institute of Science. Publication: Ultrahigh specificity in a network of computationally designed protein-interaction pairs. Netzer R, Listov D, Lipsh R, Dym O, Albeck S, Knop O, Kleanthous C, Fleishman SJ. Nat Commun. 2018 Dec 11;9(1):5286. doi: 10.1038/s41467-018-07722-9. PubMed 30538236.
Backbone
  Vector backbone: pET21d
  Backbone size w/o insert (bp): 5440
  Vector type: Bacterial Expression
Growth in bacteria
  Bacterial resistance: Ampicillin, 100 μg/mL
  Growth temperature: 37°C
  Growth strain: T7 Express lysY/Iq (NEB)
  Copy number: High Copy
Gene/Insert
  Gene/Insert name: colEdes4/Imdes4
  Species: Synthetic
  Promoter: T7
  Tag / fusion protein: His-tag (C terminal on backbone)
  Cloning method: Restriction Enzyme; 5′ cloning site NcoI (not destroyed); 3′ cloning site XhoI (not destroyed)
  Sequencing primers: 5′ TAATACGACTCACTATAGGG; 3′ GCTAGTTATTGCTCAGCGG
Terms and licenses: Academic/Nonprofit Terms; Industry Terms: Not Available to Industry
Depositor comments: Two genes in tandem (colE, Im), separated by 2 nucleotides (AA). See partial sequences. AA sequence of colEdes4: MESKRNKPGKATGKGKPVGDKWLDDAGKDSGAPIPDRIADKLRDKEFKNFDDFRKKFWEEVSKDPDLSKQFKRANKDSISKGQAPFARKKDQVGGRKTFELHHDKPISQDGGVYDMNNIRVTTPKRHIDIHRGK and AA sequence of Imdes4: MELKHSISDYTEAEFLEFVKKILQASSGGGGNEDLSRKLVEEFERLTEHPDGSDLIYYPRDDREDSPEGIVKEIKEWRAANGKSGFKQGLEHHHHHH
How to cite: pET21d-colEdes4/Imdes4 was a gift from Sarel Fleishman (Addgene plasmid # 107112 ; http://n2t.net/addgene:107112 ; RRID:Addgene_107112)
