[The description below was written by a language model from this plasmid's Addgene catalogue record and pLannotate feature annotations shown in this document.]
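Description:
pET21d-colEdes4/Imdes4 is a bacterial expression plasmid built on the pET21d backbone for producing a computationally designed colicin endonuclease and its cognate immunity protein, the pair designated des4. The sequenced record is about 6.0 kb. It replicates in E. coli from a ColE1/pMB1-type origin, with the pBR322-derived bom region and the rop gene also present. The catalogue lists it as high copy, although rop is annotated as a copy-number-limiting factor. Selection is by ampicillin through the β-lactamase gene. An f1 origin allows single-stranded DNA production. Short tetracycline-resistance fragments flanking the lacI cassette are non-functional backbone remnants.

The synthetic insert was cloned between NcoI and XhoI, both of which are retained. It sits downstream of a T7 promoter with an adjacent lac operator and the T7 gene 10 ribosome binding site, and is followed by the T7 terminator. The plasmid-borne lacI gene supplies repressor, so expression is IPTG-inducible in hosts that provide T7 RNA polymerase. The two open reading frames are arranged in tandem as a bicistronic unit: the colicin DNase domain comes first, followed two nucleotides later by the immunity protein. The annotation tool matches them to colicin E2 and its immunity protein, which indicates the natural family they resemble. The backbone-encoded C-terminal hexahistidine tag is fused to the immunity protein only, so the untagged nuclease could be co-purified through its bound partner. Co-expression of the immunity protein would also be expected to neutralise the toxicity of the nuclease to the host. A small fragment annotated as a solubility tag after the His tag lies beyond the coding region and is probably a spurious match. The plasmid is intended for expressing this designed pair, which comes from work on highly specific engineered protein-interaction networks.
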