Features (pLannotate 1.2.2; 20 found; start..end, strand, type, name):
     32..620     +  rep_origin     ori: high-copy-number ColE1/pMB1/pBR322/pUC origin of replication
    806..945     -  misc_feature   bom: basis of mobility region from pBR322
   1047..1238    -  CDS            rop: Rop protein, which maintains plasmids at low copy number; rop
   1255..1635    +  CDS            YPB1_ECOLX: Protein predicted: Swiss-Prot protein existence level 4. From Escherichia coli.
   1707..1998    -  CDS            TcR (fragment): tetracycline efflux protein; tet; confers resistance to tetracycline
   2013..2034    -  protein_bind   CAP binding site: CAP binding activates transcription in the presence of cAMP. E. coli catabolite activator protein
   2047..3128    -  CDS            lacI: lac repressor; lacI; The lac repressor binds to the lac operator to inhibit transcription in E. coli. This inhibition can be relieved by adding lactose or isopropyl-β-D-thiogalactopyranoside (IPTG).
   3129..3206    -  promoter       lacI promoter: lacI
   3214..3493    -  CDS            TcR (fragment): tetracycline efflux protein; tet; confers resistance to tetracycline
   3515..3533    +  promoter       T7 promoter: promoter for bacteriophage T7 RNA polymerase
   3534..3558    +  protein_bind   lac operator: The lac repressor binds to the lac operator to inhibit transcription in E. coli. This inhibition can be relieved by adding lactose or isopropyl-β-D-thiogalactopyranoside (IPTG). lac repressor encoded by lacI
   3573..3595    +  RBS            RBS: efficient ribosome binding site from bacteriophage T7 gene 10 (Olins and Rangwala, 1989)
   3617..4003    +  CDS            col (fragment): CEA2_ECOLX - Also known as ceaB. Experimental evidence at protein level: Swiss-Prot protein existence level 1. Colicins are polypeptide toxins produced by and active against E.coli and closely related bacteria. From Escherichia coli.
   4009..4275    +  CDS            imm: IMM2_ECOLX - Also known as ceiB. Experimental evidence at protein level: Swiss-Prot protein existence level 1. This protein is able to protect a cell, which harbors the plasmid ColE2 encoding colicin E2, against colicin E2. From Escherichia coli.
   4282..4299    +  CDS            9xHis (fragment): 9xHis affinity tag
   4309..4358    +  CDS            SET1 (fragment): solubility-enhancement tag derived from T7 phage gene 10B
   4366..4413    +  terminator     T7 terminator: transcription terminator for bacteriophage T7 RNA polymerase
   4450..4878    +  rep_origin     f1 ori (sequence partly withheld): f1 bacteriophage origin of replication; arrow indicates direction of (+) strand synthesis
   4931..5035    +  promoter       AmpR promoter: bla
   5036..5896    +  CDS            AmpR: β-lactamase; bla; confers resistance to ampicillin, carbenicillin, and related antibiotics
>Addgene plasmid #107112 | pET21d-colEdes4/Imdes4 | addgene full sequence | sequence record 204345 | Addgene NGS Result
CAGACCCCGTAGAAAAGATCAAAGGATCTTCTTGAGATCCTTTTTTTCTGCGCGTAATCTGCTGCTTGCA
AACAAAAAAACCACCGCTACCAGCGGTGGTTTGTTTGCCGGATCAAGAGCTACCAACTCTTTTTCCGAAG
GTAACTGGCTTCAGCAGAGCGCAGATACCAAATACTGTCCTTCTAGTGTAGCCGTAGTTAGGCCACCACT
TCAAGAACTCTGTAGCACCGCCTACATACCTCGCTCTGCTAATCCTGTTACCAGTGGCTGCTGCCAGTGG
CGATAAGTCGTGTCTTACCGGGTTGGACTCAAGACGATAGTTACCGGATAAGGCGCAGCGGTCGGGCTGA
ACGGGGGGTTCGTGCACACAGCCCAGCTTGGAGCGAACGACCTACACCGAACTGAGATACCTACAGCGTG
AGCTATGAGAAAGCGCCACGCTTCCCGAAGGGAGAAAGGCGGACAGGTATCCGGTAAGCGGCAGGGTCGG
AACAGGAGAGCGCACGAGGGAGCTTCCAGGGGGAAACGCCTGGTATCTTTATAGTCCTGTCGGGTTTCGC
CACCTCTGACTTGAGCGTCGATTTTTGTGATGCTCGTCAGGGGGGCGGAGCCTATGGAAAAACGCCAGCA
ACGCGGCCTTTTTACGGTTCCTGGCCTTTTGCTGGCCTTTTGCTCACATGTTCTTTCCTGCGTTATCCCC
TGATTCTGTGGATAACCGTATTACCGCCTTTGAGTGAGCTGATACCGCTCGCCGCAGCCGAACGACCGAG
CGCAGCGAGTCAGTGAGCGAGGAAGCGGAAGAGCGCCTGATGCGGTATTTTCTCCTTACGCATCTGTGCG
GTATTTCACACCGCAATGGTGCACTCTCAGTACAATCTGCTCTGATGCCGCATAGTTAAGCCAGTATACA
CTCCGCTATCGCTACGTGACTGGGTCATGGCTGCGCCCCGACACCCGCCAACACCCGCTGACGCGCCCTG
ACGGGCTTGTCTGCTCCCGGCATCCGCTTACAGACAAGCTGTGACCGTCTCCGGGAGCTGCATGTGTCAG
AGGTTTTCACCGTCATCACCGAAACGCGCGAGGCAGCTGCGGTAAAGCTCATCAGCGTGGTCGTGAAGCG
ATTCACAGATGTCTGCCTGTTCATCCGCGTCCAGCTCGTTGAGTTTCTCCAGAAGCGTTAATGTCTGGCT
TCTGATAAAGCGGGCCATGTTAAGGGCGGTTTTTTCCTGTTTGGTCACTGATGCCTCCGTGTAAGGGGGA
TTTCTGTTCATGGGGGTAATGATACCGATGAAACGAGAGAGGATGCTCACGATACGGGTTACTGATGATG
AACATGCCCGGTTACTGGAACGTTGTGAGGGTAAACAACTGGCGGTATGGATGCGGCGGGACCAGAGAAA
AATCACTCAGGGTCAATGCCAGCGCTTCGTTAATACAGATGTAGGTGTTCCACAGGGTAGCCAGCAGCAT
CCTGCGATGCAGATCCGGAACATAATGGTGCAGGGCGCTGACTTCCGCGTTTCCAGACTTTACGAAACAC
GGAAACCGAAGACCATTCATGTTGTTGCTCAGGTCGCAGACGTTTTGCAGCAGCAGTCGCTTCACGTTCG
CTCGCGTATCGGTGATTCATTCTGCTAACCAGTAAGGCAACCCCGCCAGCCTAGCCGGGTCCTCAACGAC
AGGAGCACGATCATGCGCACCCGTGGGGCCGCCATGCCGGCGATAATGGCCTGCTTCTCGCCGAAACGTT
TGGTGGCGGGACCAGTGACGAAGGCTTGAGCGAGGGCGTGCAAGATTCCGAATACCGCAAGCGACAGGCC
GATCATCGTCGCGCTCCAGCGAAAGCGGTCCTCGCCGAAAATGACCCAGAGCGCTGCCGGCACCTGTCCT
ACGAGTTGCATGATAAAGAAGACAGTCATAAGTGCGGCGACGATAGTCATGCCCCGCGCCCACCGGAAGG
AGCTGACTGGGTTGAAGGCTCTCAAGGGCATCGGTCGAGATCCCGGTGCCTAATGAGTGAGCTAACTTAC
ATTAATTGCGTTGCGCTCACTGCCCGCTTTCCAGTCGGGAAACTGTCGTGCCAGCTGCATTAATGAATCG
GCCAACGCGCGGGGAGAGGCGGTTTGCGTATTGGGCGCCAGGGTGGTTTTTCTTTTCACCAGTGAGACGG
GCAACAGCTGATTGCCCTTCACCGCCTGGCCCTGAGAGAGTTGCAGCAAGCGGTCCACGCTGGTTTGCCC
CAGCAGGCGAAAATCCTGTTTGATGGTGGTTAACGGCGGGATATAACATGAGCTGTCTTCGGTATCGTCG
TATCCCACTACCGAGATATCCGCACCAACGCGCAGCCCGGACTCGGTAATGGCGCGCATTGCGCCCAGCG
CCATCTGATCGTTGGCAACCAGCATCGCAGTGGGAACGATGCCCTCATTCAGCATTTGCATGGTTTGTTG
AAAACCGGACATGGCACTCCAGTCGCCTTCCCGTTCCGCTATCGGCTGAATTTGATTGCGAGTGAGATAT
TTATGCCAGCCAGCCAGACGCAGACGCGCCGAGACAGAACTTAATGGGCCCGCTAACAGCGCGATTTGCT
GGTGACCCAATGCGACCAGATGCTCCACGCCCAGTCGCGTACCGTCTTCATGGGAGAAAATAATACTGTT
GATGGGTGTCTGGTCAGAGACATCAAGAAATAACGCCGGAACATTAGTGCAGGCAGCTTCCACAGCAATG
GCATCCTGGTCATCCAGCGGATAGTTAATGATCAGCCCACTGACGCGTTGCGCGAGAAGATTGTGCACCG
CCGCTTTACAGGCTTCGACGCCGCTTCGTTCTACCATCGACACCACCACGCTGGCACCCAGTTGATCGGC
GCGAGATTTAATCGCCGCGACAATTTGCGACGGCGCGTGCAGGGCCAGACTGGAGGTGGCAACGCCAATC
AGCAACGACTGTTTGCCCGCCAGTTGTTGTGCCACGCGGTTGGGAATGTAATTCAGCTCCGCCATCGCCG
CTTCCACTTTTTCCCGCGTTTTCGCAGAAACGTGGCTGGCCTGGTTCACCACGCGGGAAACGGTCTGATA
AGAGACACCGGCATACTCTGCGACATCGTATAACGTTACTGGTTTCACATTCACCACCCTGAATTGACTC
TCTTCCGGGCGCTATCATGCCATACCGCGAAAGGTTTTGCGCCATTCGATGGTGTCCGGGATCTCGACGC
TCTCCCTTATGCGACTCCTGCATTAGGAAGCAGCCCAGTAGTAGGTTGAGGCCGTTGAGCACCGCCGCCG
CAAGGAATGGTGCATGCAAGGAGATGGCGCCCAACAGTCCCCCGGCCACGGGGCCTGCCACCATACCCAC
GCCGAAACAAGCGCTCATGAGCCCGAAGTGGCGAGCCCGATCTTCCCCATCGGTGATGTCGGCGATATAG
GCGCCAGCAACCGCACCTGTGGCGCCGGTGATGCCGGCCACGATGCGTCCGGCGTAGAGGATCGAGATCT
CGATCCCGCGAAATTAATACGACTCACTATAGGGGAATTGTGAGCGGATAACAATTCCCCTCTAGAAATA
ATTTTGTTTAACTTTAAGAAGGAGATATACCATGGAGAGTAAACGGAATAAGCCAGGGAAGGCGACAGGT
AAAGGTAAACCAGTTGGTGATAAATGGCTGGATGATGCAGGTAAAGATTCAGGAGCGCCAATTCCAGATC
GCATTGCTGATAAGTTGCGTGATAAAGAATTTAAAAACTTTGACGATTTCCGGAAGAAATTCTGGGAAGA
AGTGTCAAAAGATCCCGATCTTAGTAAGCAATTTAAAGGCGCTAATAAGGATAGTATTAGTAAGGGACAA
GCACCTTTTGCAAGGAAGAAAGACCAAGTAGGTGGTAGGAAGACCTTTGAATTACATCATGATAAACCAA
TCAGTCAGGATGGTGGTGTCTATGATATGAATAATATCAGAGTGACCACACCTAAGCGACATATTGATAT
TCATCGGGGTAAGTAAAAATGGAACTGAAACATAGTATTAGTGATTATACCGAGGCTGAATTTCTGGAGT
TTGTAAAAAAAATATTACAGGCTTCATCAGGAGGAGGTGGTAACGAGGACTTAAGTCGAAAATTAGTGGA
GGAGTTTGAGCGATTAACTGAGCACCCAGACGGTTCAGATCTGATTTATTATCCTCGCGATGACAGGGAA
GATAGTCCTGAAGGGATTGTCAAGGAAATTAAAGAATGGCGAGCTGCTAACGGTAAGTCAGGATTTAAAC
AGGGCCTCGAGCACCACCACCACCACCACTGAGATCCGGCTGCTAACAAAGCCCGAAAGGAAGCTGAGTT
GGCTGCTGCCACCGCTGAGCAATAACTAGCATAACCCCTTGGGGCCTCTAAACGGGTCTTGAGGGGTTTT
TTGCTGAAAGGAGGAACTATATCCGGATTGGCGAATGGG
[124 nt withheld, positions 4450-4573]
C
[91 nt withheld, positions 4575-4665]
A
[49 nt withheld, positions 4667-4715]
CCTTTGACGTTGGAGTCCACGTTCTTTAATAGTGGACTCTTGTTCCAAACTGGAACAACACTCAACCCTA
TCTCGGTCTATTCTTTTGATTTATAAGGGATTTTGCCGATTTCGGCCTATTGGTTAAAAAATGAGCTGAT
TTAACAAAAATTTAACGCGAATTTTAACAAAATATTAACGCTTACAATTTAGGTGGCACTTTTCGGGGAA
ATGTGCGCGGAACCCCTATTTGTTTATTTTTCTAAATACATTCAAATATGTATCCGCTCATGAGACAATA
ACCCTGATAAATGCTTCAATAATATTGAAAAAGGAAGAGTATGAGTATTCAACATTTCCGTGTCGCCCTT
ATTCCCTTTTTTGCGGCATTTTGCCTTCCTGTTTTTGCTCACCCAGAAACGCTGGTGAAAGTAAAAGATG
CTGAAGATCAGTTGGGTGCACGAGTGGGTTACATCGAACTGGATCTCAACAGCGGTAAGATCCTTGAGAG
TTTTCGCCCCGAAGAACGTTTTCCAATGATGAGCACTTTTAAAGTTCTGCTATGTGGCGCGGTATTATCC
CGTATTGACGCCGGGCAAGAGCAACTCGGTCGCCGCATACACTATTCTCAGAATGACTTGGTTGAGTACT
CACCAGTCACAGAAAAGCATCTTACGGATGGCATGACAGTAAGAGAATTATGCAGTGCTGCCATAACCAT
GAGTGATAACACTGCGGCCAACTTACTTCTGACAACGATCGGAGGACCGAAGGAGCTAACCGCTTTTTTG
CACAACATGGGGGATCATGTAACTCGCCTTGATCGTTGGGAACCGGAGCTGAATGAAGCCATACCAAACG
ACGAGCGTGACACCACGATGCCTGCAGCAATGGCAACAACGTTGCGCAAACTATTAACTGGCGAACTACT
TACTCTAGCTTCCCGGCAACAATTAATAGACTGGATGGAGGCGGATAAAGTTGCAGGACCACTTCTGCGC
TCGGCCCTTCCGGCTGGCTGGTTTATTGCTGATAAATCTGGAGCCGGTGAGCGTGGGTCTCGCGGTATCA
TTGCAGCACTGGGGCCAGATGGTAAGCCCTCCCGTATCGTAGTTATCTACACGACGGGGAGTCAGGCAAC
TATGGATGAACGAAATAGACAGATCGCTGAGATAGGTGCCTCACTGATTAAGCATTGGTAACTGTCAGAC
CAAGTTTACTCATATATACTTTAGATTGATTTAAAACTTCATTTTTAATTTAAAAGGATCTAGGTGAAGA
TCCTTTTTGATAATCTCATGACCAAAATCCCTTAACGTGAGTTTTCGTTCCACTGAGCGT
